Addgene plasmid #161395: pDONR221-SLC5A12_STOP
Purpose: Gateway entry clone with codon-optimized ORF sequence for subcloning into custom expression vectors. Contains a STOP codon at the end of the codon-optimized ORF sequence.
Depositing lab: RESOLUTE Consortium & Giulio Superti-Furga. Depositing organization: CeMM Research Center for Molecular Medicine. Publication: The RESOLUTE consortium: unlocking SLC transporters for drug discovery. Superti-Furga G, Lackner D, Wiedmer T, Ingles-Prieto A, Barbosa B, Girardi E, Goldmann U, Gurtl B, Klavins K, Klimek C, Lindinger S, Lineiro-Retes E, Muller AC, Onstein S, Redinger G, Reil D, Sedlyarov V, Wolf G, Crawford M, Everley R, ... Steppan CM. Nat Rev Drug Discov. 2020 Jul;19(7):429-430. doi: 10.1038/d41573-020-00056-6. PubMed 32265506.
Backbone
  Vector backbone: pDONR221
  Backbone manufacturer: ThermoFisher Scientific
  Backbone size w/o insert (bp): 2550
  Vector type: Mammalian Expression
Growth in bacteria
  Bacterial resistance: Kanamycin, 50 μg/mL
  Growth temperature: 37°C
  Growth strain: NEB Stable
  Copy number: High Copy
Gene/Insert
  Gene/Insert name: SLC5A12 (alt name: MGC52019, SMCT2)
  Species: H. sapiens (human)
  Insert size (bp): 1857
  Entrez Gene: SLC5A12 (a.k.a. SMCT2, MGC52019, DKFZp564G223)
  Cloning method: Gateway Cloning
  Sequencing primers: 5′ M13-fwd; 3′ M13-rev
Terms and licenses: Academic/Nonprofit Terms; Industry Terms
Depositor comments: This plasmid contains a STOP codon at the end of the codon-optimized ORF. For the version of this plasmid that does not contain a STOP codon, please see Addgene plasmid 132229 For more information on the full Resolute plasmid collection, please see www.addgene.org/depositor-collections/re-solute/. Please provide your feedback on this plasmid to the RESOLUTE consortium by filling out their RESOLUTE repository feedback form: https://forms.office.com/Pages/ResponsePage.aspx?id=0e05yklzmkS7rjFGQL4N7z4feCLQvEJAmVcOCM_u885UN1JJRko0Ukg4TVQwNTZLOUxPQVJWT1NHUCQlQCN0PWcu
How to cite: pDONR221-SLC5A12_STOP was a gift from RESOLUTE Consortium & Giulio Superti-Furga (Addgene plasmid # 161395 ; http://n2t.net/addgene:161395 ; RRID:Addgene_161395)
