[The description below was written by a language model from this plasmid's Addgene catalogue record and pLannotate feature annotations shown in this document.]
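Description:
pDONR221-SLC5A12_STOP is a Gateway entry clone built on the pDONR221 backbone, carrying a codon-optimized open reading frame for human SLC5A12 (also called SMCT2). Although the catalogue lists the vector type as mammalian expression, the annotated 4,407 nt sequence contains no eukaryotic promoter or polyadenylation signal. The plasmid is a shuttle for the ORF, not an expression construct in its own right. It is propagated in E. coli from a high-copy ColE1/pUC-type origin and selected with kanamycin through an aminoglycoside phosphotransferase gene. The rrnB T1 and T2 terminators lie upstream of the cloning region and shield the insert from read-through transcription. A T7 promoter lies just outside attL2, oriented toward the insert on the antisense strand. The short lacI and lacZα fragments are backbone remnants with no evident functional role.

The insert of about 1.86 kb is flanked by attL1 and attL2, the sites recombined by LR Clonase with the attR sites of a destination vector. This allows the ORF to be transferred directionally and in frame into any Gateway-compatible expression vector. SLC5A12 encodes an electroneutral, low-affinity sodium-coupled transporter of monocarboxylates such as lactate, pyruvate, nicotinate, propionate and butyrate, and it is implicated in reabsorption of these solutes in the kidney proximal tubule and small intestine. This version keeps a stop codon at the end of the ORF, so it suits expression of the untagged protein or N-terminal fusions supplied by the destination vector. A companion clone lacking the stop codon exists for C-terminal tagging. The plasmid belongs to a consortium collection of solute carrier clones assembled to support functional and drug-discovery studies of SLC transporters.
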