Features (pLannotate 1.2.2; 10 found; start..end, strand, type, name):
      1..100     +  protein_bind   attL1: mutant version of attL; recombination site for the Gateway® LR reaction LR Clonase™
    106..1959    +  CDS            SLC5A12: SC5AC_HUMAN - Also known as SMCT2. Experimental evidence at transcript level: Swiss-Prot protein existence level 2. Acts as an electroneutral and low-affinity sodium (Na(+))- dependent sodium-coupled solute transporter. Catalyzes the transport across the plasma membrane of many monocarboxylates such as lactate, pyruvate, nicotinate, propionate, butyrate and beta-D-hydroxybutyrate. May be responsible for the first step of reabsorption of monocarboxylates from the lumen of the proximal tubule of the kidney and the small intestine. May play also a role in monocarboxylates transport in the retina
   1964..2063    -  protein_bind   attL2: mutant version of attL; recombination site for the Gateway® LR reaction LR Clonase™
   2081..2099    -  promoter       T7 promoter: promoter for bacteriophage T7 RNA polymerase
   2233..3042    +  CDS            KanR: aminoglycoside phosphotransferase; aph(3')-Ia; confers resistance to kanamycin in bacteria or G418 (Geneticin®) in eukaryotes
   3189..3777    +  rep_origin     ori: high-copy-number ColE1/pMB1/pBR322/pUC origin of replication
   3960..4052    +  CDS            lacI (fragment): lac repressor; lacI; The lac repressor binds to the lac operator to inhibit transcription in E. coli. This inhibition can be relieved by adding lactose or isopropyl-β-D-thiogalactopyranoside (IPTG).
   4107..4134    -  terminator     rrnB T2 terminator: transcription terminator T2 from the E. coli rrnB gene
   4266..4309    +  terminator     rrnB T1 terminator: Escherichia coli rrnB; transcription terminator T1 from the E. coli rrnB gene
   4356..4392    -  CDS            lacZα (fragment): LacZα fragment of β-galactosidase; lacZ fragment
>Addgene plasmid #161395 | pDONR221-SLC5A12_STOP | addgene full sequence | sequence record 405768 | Addgene NGS Result
CAAATAATGATTTTATTTTGACTGATAGTGACCTGTTCGTTGCAACACATTGATGAGCAATGCTTTTTTA
TAATGCCAACTTTGTACAAAAAAGCAGGCTCCACCATGGAGGTGAAGAACTTCGCCGTGTGGGATTACGT
GGTGTTTGCCGCCCTGTTCTTTATCAGCTCCGGCATCGGCGTGTTCTTTGCCATCAAGGAGAGGAAGAAG
GCCACCTCCAGGGAGTTCCTGGTGGGAGGCCGGCAGATGAGCTTTGGCCCTGTGGGACTGTCCCTGACAG
CATCCTTCATGTCTGCCGTGACCGTGCTGGGCACACCAAGCGAGGTGTACAGGTTCGGCGCCTCCTTTCT
GGTGTTCTTTATCGCCTATCTGTTTGTGATCCTGCTGACCAGCGAGCTGTTCCTGCCCGTGTTTTACCGC
AGCGGCATCACCTCCACATACGAGTATCTGCAGCTGCGGTTCAACAAGCCTGTGAGATACGCCGCCACCG
TGATCTATATCGTGCAGACCATCCTGTACACAGGAGTGGTGGTGTATGCACCTGCCCTGGCCCTGAATCA
GGTGACCGGCTTCGATCTGTGGGGCTCCGTGTTTGCCACAGGCATCGTGTGCACCTTTTATTGTACACTG
GGAGGCCTGAAGGCAGTGGTGTGGACCGACGCCTTCCAGATGGTGGTCATGATCGTGGGCTTTCTGACCG
TGCTGATCCAGGGAAGCACACACGCAGGAGGATTCCACAACGTGCTGGAGCAGTCTACCAATGGCAGCAG
GCTGCACATCTTCGACTTTGATGTGGACCCACTGCGGAGACACACATTCTGGACCATCACAGTGGGCGGC
ACCTTTACATGGCTGGGCATCTACGGCGTGAACCAGTCTACCATCCAGCGGTGCATCAGCTGTAAGACAG
AGAAGCACGCCAAGCTGGCCCTGTACTTCAATCTGCTGGGCCTGTGGATCATCCTGGTGTGCGCCGTGTT
CTCTGGCCTGATCATGTATAGCCACTTTAAGGATTGTGACCCATGGACCTCCGGCATCATCTCTGCCCCT
GACCAGCTGATGCCATATTTCGTGATGGAGATCTTTGCCACAATGCCAGGACTGCCTGGACTGTTCGTGG
CATGCGCCTTTAGCGGCACCCTGTCCACAGTGGCCTCTAGCATCAATGCCCTGGCCACCGTGACATTCGA
GGATTTTGTGAAGTCCTGTTTCCCCCACCTGTCTGACAAGCTGAGCACCTGGATCTCCAAGGGCCTGTGC
CTGCTGTTTGGCGTGATGTGCACATCCATGGCAGTGGCAGCATCTGTGATGGGAGGAGTGGTGCAGGCAA
GCCTGTCCATCCACGGAATGTGCGGAGGACCAATGCTGGGACTGTTCAGCCTGGGCATCGTGTTCCCCTT
TGTGAACTGGAAGGGCGCCCTGGGAGGACTGCTGACCGGCATCACACTGAGCTTCTGGGTGGCCATCGGC
GCCTTTATCTACCCAGCACCAGCATCCAAGACCTGGCCTCTGCCACTGTCCACAGATCAGTGTATCAAGT
CTAATGTGACCGCAACAGGACCACCTGTGCTGTCCTCTAGGCCAGGAATCGCCGACACCTGGTACTCTAT
CAGCTATCTGTACTATTCTGCCGTGGGATGCCTGGGATGTATCGTGGCAGGCGTGATCATCAGCCTGATC
ACCGGCCGGCAGAGAGGAGAGGATATCCAGCCCCTGCTGATCCGGCCCGTGTGCAACCTGTTCTGTTTTT
GGTCCAAGAAGTACAAGACCCTGTGCTGGTGTGGCGTGCAGCACGACTCTGGCACAGAGCAGGAGAACCT
GGAGAATGGCTCTGCCAGAAAGCAGGGCGCCGAGAGCGTGCTGCAGAATGGACTGAGGAGGGAGTCCCTG
GTGCACGTGCCAGGCTACGATCCCAAGGACAAGTCTTATAACAATATGGCCTTCGAGACCACACACTTTT
AAGACCCAGCTTTCTTGTACAAAGTTGGCATTATAAGAAAGCATTGCTTATCAATTTGTTGCAACGAACA
GGTCACTATCAGTCAAAATAAAATCATTATTTGCCATCCAGCTGATATCCCCTATAGTGAGTCGTATTAC
ATGGTCATAGCTGTTTCCTGGCAGCTCTGGCCCGTGTCTCAAAATCTCTGATGTTACATTGCACAAGATA
AAAATATATCATCATGAACAATAAAACTGTCTGCTTACATAAACAGTAATACAAGGGGTGTTATGAGCCA
TATTCAACGGGAAACGTCGAGGCCGCGATTAAATTCCAACATGGATGCTGATTTATATGGGTATAAATGG
GCTCGCGATAATGTCGGGCAATCAGGTGCGACAATCTATCGCTTGTATGGGAAGCCCGATGCGCCAGAGT
TGTTTCTGAAACATGGCAAAGGTAGCGTTGCCAATGATGTTACAGATGAGATGGTCAGACTAAACTGGCT
GACGGAATTTATGCCTCTTCCGACCATCAAGCATTTTATCCGTACTCCTGATGATGCATGGTTACTCACC
ACTGCGATCCCCGGAAAAACAGCATTCCAGGTATTAGAAGAATATCCTGATTCAGGTGAAAATATTGTTG
ATGCGCTGGCAGTGTTCCTGCGCCGGTTGCATTCGATTCCTGTTTGTAATTGTCCTTTTAACAGCGATCG
CGTATTTCGTCTCGCTCAGGCGCAATCACGAATGAATAACGGTTTGGTTGATGCGAGTGATTTTGATGAC
GAGCGTAATGGCTGGCCTGTTGAACAAGTCTGGAAAGAAATGCATAAACTTTTGCCATTCTCACCGGATT
CAGTCGTCACTCATGGTGATTTCTCACTTGATAACCTTATTTTTGACGAGGGGAAATTAATAGGTTGTAT
TGATGTTGGACGAGTCGGAATCGCAGACCGATACCAGGATCTTGCCATCCTATGGAACTGCCTCGGTGAG
TTTTCTCCTTCATTACAGAAACGGCTTTTTCAAAAATATGGTATTGATAATCCTGATATGAATAAATTGC
AGTTTCATTTGATGCTCGATGAGTTTTTCTAATCAGAATTGGTTAATTGGTTGTAACACTGGCAGAGCAT
TACGCTGACTTGACGGGACGGCGCAAGCTCATGACCAAAATCCCTTAACGTGAGTTACGCGTCGTTCCAC
TGAGCGTCAGACCCCGTAGAAAAGATCAAAGGATCTTCTTGAGATCCTTTTTTTCTGCGCGTAATCTGCT
GCTTGCAAACAAAAAAACCACCGCTACCAGCGGTGGTTTGTTTGCCGGATCAAGAGCTACCAACTCTTTT
TCCGAAGGTAACTGGCTTCAGCAGAGCGCAGATACCAAATACTGTTCTTCTAGTGTAGCCGTAGTTAGGC
CACCACTTCAAGAACTCTGTAGCACCGCCTACATACCTCGCTCTGCTAATCCTGTTACCAGTGGCTGCTG
CCAGTGGCGATAAGTCGTGTCTTACCGGGTTGGACTCAAGACGATAGTTACCGGATAAGGCGCAGCGGTC
GGGCTGAACGGGGGGTTCGTGCACACAGCCCAGCTTGGAGCGAACGACCTACACCGAACTGAGATACCTA
CAGCGTGAGCTATGAGAAAGCGCCACGCTTCCCGAAGGGAGAAAGGCGGACAGGTATCCGGTAAGCGGCA
GGGTCGGAACAGGAGAGCGCACGAGGGAGCTTCCAGGGGGAAACGCCTGGTATCTTTATAGTCCTGTCGG
GTTTCGCCACCTCTGACTTGAGCGTCGATTTTTGTGATGCTCGTCAGGGGGGCGGAGCCTATGGAAAAAC
GCCAGCAACGCGGCCTTTTTACGGTTCCTGGCCTTTTGCTGGCCTTTTGCTCACATGTTCTTTCCTGCGT
TATCCCCTGATTCTGTGGATAACCGTATTACCGCCTTTGAGTGAGCTGATACCGCTCGCCGCAGCCGAAC
GACCGAGCGCAGCGAGTCAGTGAGCGAGGAAGCGGAAGAGCGCCCAATACGCAAACCGCCTCTCCCCGCG
CGTTGGCCGATTCATTAATGCAGCTGGCACGACAGGTTTCCCGACTGGAAAGCGGGCAGTGAGCGCAACG
CAATTAATACGCGTACCGCTAGCCAGGAAGAGTTTGTAGAAACGCAAAAAGGCCATCCGTCAGGATGGCC
TTCTGCTTAGTTTGATGCCTGGCAGTTTATGGCGGGCGTCCTGCCCGCCACCCTCCGGGCCGTTGCTTCA
CAACGTTCAAATCCGCTCCCGGCGGATTTGTCCTACTCAGGAGAGCGTTCACCGACAAACAACAGATAAA
ACGAAAGGCCCAGTCTTCCGACTGAGCCTTTCGTTTTATTTGATGCCTGGCAGTTCCCTACTCTCGCGTT
AACGCTAGCATGGATGTTTTCCCAGTCACGACGTTGTAAAACGACGGCCAGTCTTAAGCTCGGGCCC
