>Addgene plasmid #161395 | pDONR221-SLC5A12_STOP | depositor partial sequence | sequence record 312725 | Codon-optimized ORF of SLC5A12
ATGGAGGTGAAGAACTTCGCCGTGTGGGATTACGTGGTGTTTGCCGCCCTGTTCTTTATCAGCTCCGGCA
TCGGCGTGTTCTTTGCCATCAAGGAGAGGAAGAAGGCCACCTCCAGGGAGTTCCTGGTGGGAGGCCGGCA
GATGAGCTTTGGCCCTGTGGGACTGTCCCTGACAGCATCCTTCATGTCTGCCGTGACCGTGCTGGGCACA
CCAAGCGAGGTGTACAGGTTCGGCGCCTCCTTTCTGGTGTTCTTTATCGCCTATCTGTTTGTGATCCTGC
TGACCAGCGAGCTGTTCCTGCCCGTGTTTTACCGCAGCGGCATCACCTCCACATACGAGTATCTGCAGCT
GCGGTTCAACAAGCCTGTGAGATACGCCGCCACCGTGATCTATATCGTGCAGACCATCCTGTACACAGGA
GTGGTGGTGTATGCACCTGCCCTGGCCCTGAATCAGGTGACCGGCTTCGATCTGTGGGGCTCCGTGTTTG
CCACAGGCATCGTGTGCACCTTTTATTGTACACTGGGAGGCCTGAAGGCAGTGGTGTGGACCGACGCCTT
CCAGATGGTGGTCATGATCGTGGGCTTTCTGACCGTGCTGATCCAGGGAAGCACACACGCAGGAGGATTC
CACAACGTGCTGGAGCAGTCTACCAATGGCAGCAGGCTGCACATCTTCGACTTTGATGTGGACCCACTGC
GGAGACACACATTCTGGACCATCACAGTGGGCGGCACCTTTACATGGCTGGGCATCTACGGCGTGAACCA
GTCTACCATCCAGCGGTGCATCAGCTGTAAGACAGAGAAGCACGCCAAGCTGGCCCTGTACTTCAATCTG
CTGGGCCTGTGGATCATCCTGGTGTGCGCCGTGTTCTCTGGCCTGATCATGTATAGCCACTTTAAGGATT
GTGACCCATGGACCTCCGGCATCATCTCTGCCCCTGACCAGCTGATGCCATATTTCGTGATGGAGATCTT
TGCCACAATGCCAGGACTGCCTGGACTGTTCGTGGCATGCGCCTTTAGCGGCACCCTGTCCACAGTGGCC
TCTAGCATCAATGCCCTGGCCACCGTGACATTCGAGGATTTTGTGAAGTCCTGTTTCCCCCACCTGTCTG
ACAAGCTGAGCACCTGGATCTCCAAGGGCCTGTGCCTGCTGTTTGGCGTGATGTGCACATCCATGGCAGT
GGCAGCATCTGTGATGGGAGGAGTGGTGCAGGCAAGCCTGTCCATCCACGGAATGTGCGGAGGACCAATG
CTGGGACTGTTCAGCCTGGGCATCGTGTTCCCCTTTGTGAACTGGAAGGGCGCCCTGGGAGGACTGCTGA
CCGGCATCACACTGAGCTTCTGGGTGGCCATCGGCGCCTTTATCTACCCAGCACCAGCATCCAAGACCTG
GCCTCTGCCACTGTCCACAGATCAGTGTATCAAGTCTAATGTGACCGCAACAGGACCACCTGTGCTGTCC
TCTAGGCCAGGAATCGCCGACACCTGGTACTCTATCAGCTATCTGTACTATTCTGCCGTGGGATGCCTGG
GATGTATCGTGGCAGGCGTGATCATCAGCCTGATCACCGGCCGGCAGAGAGGAGAGGATATCCAGCCCCT
GCTGATCCGGCCCGTGTGCAACCTGTTCTGTTTTTGGTCCAAGAAGTACAAGACCCTGTGCTGGTGTGGC
GTGCAGCACGACTCTGGCACAGAGCAGGAGAACCTGGAGAATGGCTCTGCCAGAAAGCAGGGCGCCGAGA
GCGTGCTGCAGAATGGACTGAGGAGGGAGTCCCTGGTGCACGTGCCAGGCTACGATCCCAAGGACAAGTC
TTATAACAATATGGCCTTCGAGACCACACACTTTTAA
